>Addgene plasmid #37684 | pUASp YFP Rab2 WT | addgene partial sequence | sequence record 55704 | EGFP-C 5'-CATGGTCCTGCTGGAGTTCGTG-3'
GAGCTGTACAAGTCCGGACTCAGATCTCGAGCTCAAGCTTCGAATTCTGCAGTCGACGGTACCGCGGGCC
CGGGATCATCAACAAGTTTGTACAAAAAAGCAGGCTTAATGTCCTACGCGTACTTGTTCAAATACATCAT
TATCGGAGACACAGGCGTGGGCAAGTCCTGTCTGCTGCTCCAGTTCACGGACAAGCGATTCCAGCCGGTG
CACGACCTGACCATTGGCGTGGAGTTCGGAGCACGCATGATCACCATCGACGGCAAGCAGATCAAGCTTC
AAATCTGGGACACGGCTGGGCAGGAGGCTTTCAGATCTATCACACGCTCTTATTACCGCGGAGCTGCTGG
CGCCTTGCTGGTGTACGACATCACGCGACGGGAGACCTTCAACCACCTGACCACCTGGCTGGAGGATGCG
CGTCAGCACTCGAACTCGAACATGGTCATTATGCTGATAGGCAACAAGAGCGATTTGGATTCGCGGCGTG
AGGTGAAGAAAGAGGAGGGCGAGGCCTTCGCCCGCGAGCACGGACTGGTCTTCATGGAGACTTCTGCGCG
CACAGCTGCCAACGTAGAGGAGGCATTCATAAATACGGCCAAAGAGATTTACGAGAAGATCCAGGAAGGT
GTCTTCGACATCAACAATGAGGCAAACGGCATTAAGATCGGCCAACAGCACTCCCCCACAAACCCGTCGC
TCCCAGGAGCCGGAGGAGCAGCTGGAGCAGCAAACAGTGGCTGCTGCTAGAACCCA
