[The description below was written by a language model from this plasmid's Addgene catalogue record.]
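Description:
pUASp YFP Rab2 WT is a Drosophila expression plasmid built on the pUASp backbone (recorded as 9939 bp without insert) and designed for GAL4-dependent expression of a fluorescently tagged Rab GTPase in flies. It is propagated in E. coli under ampicillin selection; the copy number is listed as unknown. No feature table accompanies the record, so the bacterial origin and any fly transformation marker or transposon elements carried by the backbone are not stated.

The insert is the wild-type coding sequence of Drosophila melanogaster Rab2 (CG3269), introduced by Gateway recombination cloning. A YFP tag supplied by the backbone sits at the N terminus, so the product is a YFP-Rab2 fusion. This orientation is the usual choice for Rab proteins because it leaves free the C terminus, where they are generally lipid-modified for membrane attachment. The promoter field reads "GAL4", which reflects the UAS/GAL4 binary system: upstream activating sequences in the vector are bound by the yeast GAL4 transcription factor, so the fusion is transcribed only in tissues where a separate GAL4 driver is expressed. pUASp-type vectors are generally used where expression in the female germline as well as in somatic tissues is wanted.

The "WT" designation and the associated publication on the Drosophila Rab family suggest that this plasmid belongs to a larger set of tagged Rab constructs, although the record itself describes no variants. It is suited to making transgenic flies in which Rab2 localisation and the membrane trafficking compartments it marks can be visualised in a tissue-specific manner.
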