Addgene plasmid #37684: pUASp YFP Rab2 WT
Depositing lab: Matthew Scott. Depositing organization: Stanford University. Publication: Thirty-one flavors of Drosophila rab proteins. Zhang J, Schulze KL, Hiesinger PR, Suyama K, Wang S, Fish M, Acar M, Hoskins RA, Bellen HJ, Scott MP. Genetics. 2007 Jun;176(2):1307-22. Epub 2007 Apr 3. 10.1534/genetics.106.066761 PubMed 17409086.
Backbone
  Vector backbone: pUASp
  Backbone size w/o insert (bp): 9939
  Vector type: Insect Expression ; Drosophila
Growth in bacteria
  Bacterial resistance: Ampicillin, 100 μg/mL
  Growth temperature: 37°C
  Growth strain: Top10
  Copy number: Unknown
Gene/Insert
  Gene/Insert name: Rab2
  Species: D. melanogaster (fly)
  Entrez Gene: Rab2 (a.k.a. Dmel_CG3269, CG3269, DRAB2, DRab2, DmRab2, Dmel\CG3269, Drab2, O18333, rab2)
  Promoter: GAL4
  Tag / fusion protein: YFP (N terminal on backbone)
  Cloning method: Gateway Cloning
  Sequencing primers: 5′ EGFP-C; 3′ pUASp-3 (5'-AGGTTTAACCAGGGGATGCT-3')
Terms and licenses: Academic/Nonprofit Terms; Industry Terms: Not Available to Industry
How to cite: pUASp YFP Rab2 WT was a gift from Matthew Scott (Addgene plasmid # 37684 ; http://n2t.net/addgene:37684 ; RRID:Addgene_37684)
